>Addgene plasmid #185444 | pOmniBac zz TEV YBBR POT1 | addgene full sequence | sequence record 364928 | Addgene NGS Result
TCGTCGTCGTCCCAACCCTCGTCGTTAGAAGTTGCTTCCGAAGACGATTTTGCCATAGCCACACGACGCC
TATTAATTGTGTCGGCTAACACGTCCGCGATCAAATTTGTAGTTGAGCTTTTTGGAATTACCGGTTGACT
TGGGTCAACTGTCAGACCAAGTTTACTCATATATACTTTAGATTGATTTAAAACTTCATTTTTAATTTAA
AAGGATCTAGGTGAAGATCCTTTTTGATAATCTCATGACCAAAATCCCTTAACGTGAGTTTTCGTTCCAC
TGAGCGTCAGACCCCGTAGAAAAGATCAAAGGATCTTCTTGAGATCCTTTTTTTCTGCGCGTAATCTGCT
GCTTGCAAACAAAAAAACCACCGCTACCAGCGGTGGTTTGTTTGCCGGATCAAGAGCTACCAACTCTTTT
TCCGAAGGTAACTGGCTTCAGCAGAGCGCAGATACCAAATACTGTTCTTCTAGTGTAGCCGTAGTTAGGC
CACCACTTCAAGAACTCTGTAGCACCGCCTACATACCTCGCTCTGCTAATCCTGTTACCAGTGGCTGCTG
CCAGTGGCGATAAGTCGTGTCTTACCGGGTTGGACTCAAGACGATAGTTACCGGATAAGGCGCAGCGGTC
GGGCTGAACGGGGGGTTCGTGCACACAGCCCAGCTTGGAGCGAACGACCTACACCGAACTGAGATACCTA
CAGCGTGAGCTATGAGAAAGCGCCACGCTTCCCGAAGGGAGAAAGGCGGACAGGTATCCGGTAAGCGGCA
GGGTCGGAACAGGAGAGCGCACGAGGGAGCTTCCAGGGGGAAACGCCTGGTATCTTTATAGTCCTGTCGG
GTTTCGCCACCTCTGACTTGAGCGTCGATTTTTGTGATGCTCGTCAGGGGGGCGGAGCCTATGGAAAAAC
GCCAGCAACGCGGCCTTTTTACGGTTCCTGGCCTTTTGCTGGCCTTTTGCTCACATGTTCTTTCCTGCGT
TATCCCCTGATTGACTTGGGTCGCTCTTCCTGTGGATGCGCAGGTATGTACAGGAAGAGGTTTATACTAA
ACTGTTACATTGCAAACGTGGTTTCGTGTGCCAAGTGTGAAAACCGATGTTTAATCAAGGCTCTGACGCA
TTTCTACAACCACGACTCTAAGTGTGTGGGTGAAGTCATGCATGCATCTTTTAATCAAATCCCAAGATGT
GTATAAACCACCAAACTGCCAAAAAATGAAAACTGTCGACAAGCTCTGTCCGTTTGCTGGCAACTGCAAG
GGTCTCAATCCTATTTGTAATTATTGAATAATAAAACAATTATAAATGTCAAATTTGTTTTTTATTAACG
ATACAAACCAAACGCAACAAGAACATTTGTAGTATTATCTATAATTGAAAACGCGTAGTTATAATCGCTG
AGGTAATATTTAAAATCATTTTCAAATGATTCACAGTTAATTTGCGACAATATAATTTTATTTTCACATA
AACTAGACGCCTTGTCGTCTTCTTCTTCGTATTCCTTCTCTTTTTCATTTTTCTCTTCATAAAAATTAAC
ATAGTTATTATCGTATCCATATATGTATCTATCGTATAGAGTAAATTTTTTGTTGTCATAAATATATATG
TCTTTTTTAATGGGGTGTATAGTACCGCTGCGCATAGTTTTTCTGTAATTTACAACAGTGCTATTTTCTG
GTAGTTCTTCGGAGTGTGTTGCTTTAATTATTAAATTTATATAATCAATGAATTTGGGATCGTCGGTTTT
GTACAATATGTTGCCGGCATAGTACGCAGCTTCTTCTAGTTCAATTACACCATTTTTTAGCAGCACCGGA
TTAACATAACTTTCCAAAATGTTGTACGAACCGTTAAACAAAAACAGTTCACCTCCCTTTTCTATACTAT
TGTCTGCGAGCAGTTGTTTGTTGTTAAAAATAACAGCCATTGTAATGAGACGCACAAACTAATATCACAA
ACTGGAAATGTCTATCAATATATAGTTGCTGATTGCGCAGATGCCCTGCGTAAGCGGGTGTGGGCGGACA
ATAAAGTCTTAAACTGAACAAAATAGATCTAAACTATGACAATAAAGTCTTAAACTAGACAGAATAGTTG
TAAACTGAAATCAGTCCAGTTATGCTGTGAAAAAGCATACTGGACTTTTGTTATGGCTAAAGCAAACTCT
TCATTTTCTGAAGTGCAAATTGCCCGTCGTATTAAAGAGGGGCGTGGCCAAGGGCATGTAAAGACTATAT
TCGCGGCGTTGTGACAATTTACCGAACAACTCCGCGGCCGGGAAGCCGATCTCGGCTTGAACGAATTGTT
AGGTGGCGGTACTTGGGTCGATATCAAAGTGCATCACTTCTTCCCGTATGCCCAACTTTGTATAGAGAGC
CACTGCGGGATCGTCACCGTAATCTGCTTGCACGTAGATCACATAAGCACCAAGCGCGTTGGCCTCATGC
TTGAGGAGATTGATGAGCGCGGTGGCAATGCCCTGCCTCCGGTGCTCGCCGGAGACTGCGAGATCATAGA
TATAGATCTCACTACGCGGCTGCTCAAACTTGGGCAGAACGTAAGCCGCGAGAGCGCCAACAACCGCTTC
TTGGTCGAAGGCAGCAAGCGCGATGAATGTCTTACTACGGAGCAAGTTCCCGAGGTAATCGGAGTCCGGC
TGATGTTGGGAGTAGGTGGCTACGTCTCCGAACTCACGACCGAAAAGATCAAGAGCAGCCCGCATGGATT
TGACTTGGTCAGGGCCGAGCCTACATGTGCGAATGATGCCCATACTTGAGCCACCTAACTTTGTTTTAGG
GCGACTGCCCTGCTGCGTAACATCGTTGCTGCTGCGTAACATCGTTGCTGCTCCATAACATCAAACATCG
ACCCACGGCGTAACGCGCTTGCTGCTTGGATGCCCGAGGCATAGACTGTACAAAAAAACAGTCATAACAA
GCCATGAAAACCGCCACTGCGCCGTTACCACCGCTGCGTTCGGTCAAGGTTCTGGACCAGTTGCGTGAGC
GCATACGCTACTTGCATTACAGTTTACGAACCGAACAGGCTTATGTCAACTGGGTTCGTGCCTTCATCCG
TTTCCACGGTGTGCGTCACCCGGCAACCTTGGGCAGCAGCGAAGTCGCCATAACTTCGTATAGCATACAT
TATACGAAGTTATCTGTAACTATAACGGTCCTAAGGTAGCGAGTTTAAACACTAGTATCGATTCGCGACC
TACTCCGGAATATTAATAGATCATGGAGATAATTAAAATGATAACCATCTCGCAAATAAATAAGTATTTT
ACTGTTTTCGTAACAGTTTTGTAATAAAAAAACCTATAAATATTCCGGATTATTCATACCGTCCCACCAT
CGGGCGCGGATCTCGGTCCGAAACCATGTCGTACTACCATCACCATCACCATCACCATCACGGTTCTATG
TGCATGGCAGGCCTTGCGCAACACGATGAAGCCGTGGACAACAAATTCAACAAAGAACAACAAAACGCGT
ACTATGAGATCTTACATTTACCTAACTTAAACGAAGGACAACGAAACGCCTTCATCCAAAGTTTAAAAGA
TGACCCAAGCCAAAGCGCTAACCTTTTAGCAGAAGCTAAAAAGCTAAATGATGCTCAGGCGCCGAAAGTA
GACAACAAATTCAACAAAGAACAACAAAACGCGTTCTATGAGATCTTACATTTACCTAACTTAAACGAAG
AACAACGAAACGCCTTCATCCAAAGTTTAAAAGATGACCCAAGCCAAAGCGCTAACCTTTTAGCAGAAGC
TGAAAAGCTAAATGATGCTCAGGCGCCGAAAGTAGACGCAAATTCCGCGGGGAAGTCAACCGATTATGAT
ATTCCAACTACTGCTAGCGAGAACCTATATTTCCAGGGAGATTATGATATCCCTACGACTGAGAATCTTT
ATTTTCAGGGCATGGACTCATTGGAGTTTATCGCATCAAAGCTCGCAATGTCTTTGGTTCCAGCAACAAA
TTATATATATACACCCCTGAATCAACTTAAGGGTGGTACAATTGTCAATGTCTATGGTGTTGTGAAGTTC
TTTAAGCCCCCATATCTAAGCAAAGGAACTGATTATTGCTCAGTTGTAACTATTGTGGACCAGACAAATG
TAAAACTAACTTGCCTGCTCTTTAGTGGAAACTATGAAGCCCTTCCAATAATTTATAAAAATGGAGATAT
TGTTCGCTTTCACAGGCTGAAGATTCAAGTATATAAAAAGGAGACTCAGGGTATCACCAGCTCTGGCTTT
GCATCTTTGACGTTTGAGGGAACTTTGGGAGCCCCTATCATACCTCGCACTTCAAGCAAGTATTTTAACT
TCACTACTGAGGACCACAAAATGGTAGAAGCCTTACGTGTTTGGGCATCTACTCATATGTCACCGTCTTG
GACATTACTAAAATTGTGTGATGTTCAGCCAATGCAGTATTTTGACCTGACTTGTCAGCTCTTGGGCAAA
GCAGAAGTGGACGGAGCATCATTTCTTCTAAAGGTATGGGATGGCACCAGGACACCATTTCCATCTTGGA
GAGTCTTAATACAAGACCTTGTTCTTGAAGGTGATTTAAGTCACATCCATCGGCTACAAAATCTGACAAT
AGACATTTTAGTCTACGATAACCATGTTCATGTGGCAAGATCTCTGAAGGTTGGAAGCTTTCTTAGAATC
TATAGCCTTCATACCAAACTTCAATCAATGAATTCAGAGAATCAGACAATGTTAAGTTTAGAGTTTCATC
TTCATGGAGGTACCAGTTACGGTCGGGGAATCAGGGTCTTGCCAGAAAGTAACTCTGATGTGGATCAACT
GAAAAAGGATTTAGAATCTGCAAATTTGACAGCCAATCAGCATTCAGATGTTATCTGTCAATCAGAACCT
GACGACAGCTTTCCAAGCTCTGGATCAGTATCATTATACGAGGTAGAAAGATGTCAACAGCTATCTGCTA
CAATACTTACAGATCATCAGTATTTGGAGAGGACACCACTATGTGCCATTTTGAAACAAAAAGCTCCTCA
ACAATACCGCATCCGAGCAAAATTGAGGTCATATAAGCCCAGAAGACTATTTCAGTCTGTTAAACTTCAT
TGCCCTAAATGTCATTTGCTGCAAGAAGTTCCACATGAGGGCGATTTGGATATAATTTTTCAGGATGGTG
CAACTAAAACCCCAGATGTCAAGCTACAAAATACATCATTATATGATTCAAAAATCTGGACCACTAAAAA
TCAAAAAGGACGAAAAGTAGCAGTTCATTTTGTGAAAAATAATGGTATTCTCCCGCTTTCAAATGAATGT
CTACTTTTGATAGAAGGAGGTACACTCAGTGAAATTTGCAAACTCTCGAACAAGTTTAATAGTGTAATTC
CTGTGAGATCTGGCCACGAAGACCTGGAACTTTTGGACCTTTCAGCACCATTTCTTATACAAGGAACAAT
ACATCACTATGGATGTAAACAGTGTTCTAGTTTGAGATCCATACAAAATCTAAATTCCCTGGTTGATAAA
ACATCGTGGATTCCTTCTTCTGTGGCAGAAGCACTGGGTATTGTACCCCTCCAATATGTGTTTGTTATGA
CCTTTACACTTGATGATGGAACAGGAGTACTAGAAGCCTATCTCATGGATTCTGACAAATTCTTCCAGAT
TCCAGCATCAGAAGTTCTGATGGATGATGACCTTCAGAAAAGTGTGGATATGATCATGGATATGTTTTGT
CCTCCAGGAATAAAAATTGATGCATATCCGTGGTTGGAATGCTTCATCAAGTCATACAATGTCACAAATG
GAACAGATAATCAAATTTGCTATCAGATTTTTGACACCACAGTTGCAGAAGATGTAATCTAAGCTTGTCG
AGAAGTACTAGAGGATCATAATCAGCCATACCACATTTGTAGAGGTTTTACTTGCTTTAAAAAACCTCCC
ACACCTCCCCCTGAACCTGAAACATAAAATGAATGCAATTGTTGTTGTTAACTTGTTTATTGCAGCTTAT
AATGGTTACAAATAAAGCAATAGCATCACAAATTTCACAAATAAAGCATTTTTTTCACTGCATTCTAGTT
GTGGTTTGTCCAAACTCATCAATGTATCTTATCATGTCTGGATCTGATCACTGCTTGAGCCTAGAAGATC
CGGCTGCTAACAAAGCCCGAAAGGAAGCTGAGTTGGCTGCTGCCACCGCTGAGCAATAACTATCATAACC
CCTAGGGTATACCCATCTAATTGGAACCAGATAAGTGAAATCTAGTTCCAAACTATTTTGTCATTTTTAA
TTTTCGTATTAGCTTACGACGCTACACCCAGTTCCCATCTATTTTGTCACTCTTCCCTAAATAATCCTTA
AAAACTCCATTTCCACCCCTCCCAGTTCCCAACTATTTTGTCCGCCCACAACCGGTGGAGGAAATTCTCC
TTGAAGTTTCCCTGGTGTTCAAAGTAAAGGAGTTTGCACCAGACGCACCTCTGTTCACTGGTCCGGCGTA
TTAAAACACGATACATTGTTATTAGTACATTTATTAAGCGCTAGATTCTGTGCGTTGTTGATTTACAGAC
AATTGTTGTACGTATTTTAATAATTCATTAAATTTATAATCTTTAGGGTGGTATGTTAGAGCGAAAATCA
AATGATTTTCAGCGTCTTTATATCTGAATTTAAATATTAAATCCTCAATAGATTTGTAAAATAGGTTTCG
ATTAGTTTCAAACAAGGGTTGTTTTTCCGAACCGATGGCTGGACTATCTAATGGATTTTCGCTCAACGCC
ACAAAACTTGCCAAATCTTGTAGCAGCAATCTAGCTTTGTCGATATTCGTTTGTGTTTTGTTTTGTAATA
AAGGTTCGACGTCGTTCAAAATATTATGCGCTTTTGTATTTCTTTCATCACTGTCGTTAGTGTACAATTG
ACTCGACGTAAACACGTTAAATAGAGCTTGGACATATTTAACATCGGGCGTGTTAGCTTTATTAGGCCGA
TTA
Features (pLannotate 1.2.2; 18 found; start..end, strand, type, name):
    319..907     +  rep_origin     ori: high-copy-number ColE1/pMB1/pBR322/pUC origin of replication
   1023..1163    +  CDS            LEF-2 (fragment): LEF2_NPVAC - Experimental evidence at protein level: Swiss-Prot protein existence level 1. Plays an essential role in viral DNA replication. Does not seem to participate in the initiation step but is rather important for the amplification of DNA. Also required for expression from the vp39 and polh promoters. From Autographa californica nuclear polyhedrosis virus (AcMNPV).
   1163..1990    +  misc_recomb    baculovirus recombination region (lef2/ORF603): contains ORF603 and part of lef2
   2019..2242    -  mobile_element Tn7R: mini-Tn7 element (right end of the Tn7 transposon) Tn7
   2309..2842    -  CDS            GmR: gentamycin acetyltransferase; aacC1; confers resistance to gentamycin
   3031..3059    -  promoter       Pc promoter: intI1 (promoter lies within the coding sequence); class 1 integron promoter
   3130..3163    +  protein_bind   loxP: Cre-mediated recombination occurs in the 8-bp core sequence (GCATACAT). Cre recombinase
   3240..3331    +  promoter       polyhedrin promoter: polh from Autographa californica; promoter for the baculovirus polyhedrin gene
   3398..3418    +  CDS            7xHis: 6xHis affinity tag
   3464..3637    +  CDS            ProtA: IgG-binding unit of Staphylococcus aureus protein A
   3641..3811    +  CDS            ProtA: IgG-binding unit of Staphylococcus aureus protein A
   3910..3930    +  CDS            capTEV™ (fragment): composite tag for in vivo biotinylation, TEV protease cleavage, and 6xHis tagging
   3968..5869    +  CDS            POT1: POTE1_HUMAN - Experimental evidence at protein level: Swiss-Prot protein existence level 1. Component of the telomerase ribonucleoprotein (RNP) complex that is essential for the replication of chromosome termini. Is a component of the double-stranded telomeric DNA-binding TRF1 complex which is involved in the regulation of telomere length by cis- inhibition of telomerase. Also acts as a single-stranded telomeric DNA- binding protein and thus may act as a downstream effector of the TRF1 complex and may transduce information about telomere maintenance and/or length to the telomere terminus. Comp
   5894..5977    +  CDS            large T antigen (fragment): large T antigen from SV40 (simian virus 40)
   6000..6134    +  polyA_signal   SV40 poly(A) signal: SV40 polyadenylation signal
   6163..6212    +  CDS            SET1 (fragment): solubility-enhancement tag derived from T7 phage gene 10B
   6255..6420    -  mobile_element Tn7L: mini-Tn7 element (left end of the Tn7 transposon) Tn7
   6427..129     +  misc_recomb    baculovirus recombination region (ORF1629) (across the origin): contains part of ORF1629
