[The description below was written by a language model from this plasmid's Addgene catalogue record and pLannotate feature annotations shown in this document.]
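Description:
pOmniBac zz TEV YBBR POT1 is a baculovirus transfer plasmid of about 7 kb for producing tagged human POT1 in insect cells. It is built on the pOmniBac backbone, which replicates in E. coli from a high-copy ColE1/pUC-type origin and is selected with gentamicin through the aacC1 acetyltransferase gene, driven by a class 1 integron Pc promoter. The backbone offers two routes into a baculovirus genome. Mini-Tn7 left and right ends flank the gentamicin marker and expression cassette for Tn7 transposition into a bacmid. Outside these, the lef2/ORF603 and ORF1629 recombination regions allow homologous recombination with linearised viral DNA. A single loxP site lies just upstream of the expression cassette and can serve for Cre-mediated fusion with compatible plasmids.

The payload is transcribed from the AcMNPV polyhedrin promoter, a very late viral promoter that gives strong expression in infected cells, and is terminated by an SV40 polyadenylation signal. The annotated reading frame begins with a His tag, which is not mentioned in the catalogue fields. Two tandem IgG-binding units of Staphylococcus aureus protein A follow (the ZZ affinity tag), then a short fragment consistent with the TEV protease cleavage site, then the POT1 coding sequence of roughly 1.9 kb. The YBBR peptide, a short substrate for Sfp phosphopantetheinyl transferase that permits site-specific attachment of fluorophores or other probes, is listed as an N-terminal tag but is not separately annotated. From the construct name it presumably sits between the TEV site and POT1, so it would remain on the protein after tag removal. The design suits IgG-affinity purification, TEV release and labelling of recombinant POT1, a single-stranded telomeric DNA-binding protein. The associated publication concerns telomere compartmentalisation by phase separation.
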