Addgene plasmid #185444: pOmniBac zz TEV YBBR POT1
Purpose: Expresses human POT1 with a zz affinity tag, YBBR labeling site, and TEV cleavage site in insect cells
Depositing lab: Ahmet Yildiz. Depositing organization: University of California, Berkeley. Publication: Compartmentalization of telomeres through DNA-scaffolded phase separation. Jack A, Kim Y, Strom AR, Lee DSW, Williams B, Schaub JM, Kellogg EH, Finkelstein IJ, Ferro LS, Yildiz A, Brangwynne CP. Dev Cell. 2022 Jan 24;57(2):277-290.e9. doi: 10.1016/j.devcel.2021.12.017. PubMed 35077681.
Backbone
  Vector backbone: pOmnibac
  Backbone size w/o insert (bp): 4553
  Total vector size (bp): 6999
  Vector type: Insect Expression
Growth in bacteria
  Bacterial resistance: Gentamicin, 10 μg/mL
  Growth temperature: 37°C
  Growth strain: DH5alpha
  Copy number: Unknown
Gene/Insert
  Gene/Insert name: POT1
  Species: H. sapiens (human)
  Insert size (bp): 1905
  GenBank ID: NP_056265.2
  Entrez Gene: POT1 (a.k.a. CMM10, CRMCC3, GLM9, HPOT1, PFBMFT8, TPDS3)
  Tag / fusion protein: ZZ (N terminal on insert); YBBR (N terminal on insert)
  Cloning method: Gibson Cloning
  Sequencing primers: 5′ GTAGACGCAAATTCCGCGGGGAAG; 3′ CCTCTACAAATGTGGTATGG
Terms and licenses: Academic/Nonprofit Terms; Industry Terms: Not Available to Industry
How to cite: pOmniBac zz TEV YBBR POT1 was a gift from Ahmet Yildiz (Addgene plasmid # 185444 ; http://n2t.net/addgene:185444 ; RRID:Addgene_185444)
